Addgene plasmid #245490: pJD849
Purpose: Binary Plasmid for plant transformation expressing RUBY from the 35S promoter and the terminator from the Arabidopsis thaliana HSP gene. Kanamycin plant selection
Depositing lab: Beth Rowan. Depositing organization: Oregon State University.
Backbone
  Vector backbone: 35S:RUBY Plasmid #160908
  Backbone manufacturer: Yunde Zhao
  Backbone size w/o insert (bp): 14335
  Total vector size (bp): 14394
  Vector type: Plant Expression
Growth in bacteria
  Bacterial resistance: Spectinomycin, 50 μg/mL
  Growth temperature: 37°C
  Growth strain: DH5alpha
  Copy number: Unknown
Gene/Insert
  Gene/Insert name: p35S-RUBY
  Insert size (bp): 4891
  Promoter: 35S
  Cloning method: Other
  Sequencing primers: 5′ TGAGACTTTTCAACAAAGG
Resource information
  A portion of this plasmid was derived from a plasmid made by: I received this plasmid from Juan Debernardi.
Terms and licenses: Academic/Nonprofit Terms; Industry Terms: Not Available to Industry
Depositor comments: This plasmid is derived from the 35S::RUBY plasmid submitted by Yunde Zhao (Plasmid #160908). The hygromycin plant selection marker was replaced with a kanamycin plant selection marker.
How to cite: pJD849 was a gift from Beth Rowan (Addgene plasmid # 245490 ; http://n2t.net/addgene:245490 ; RRID:Addgene_245490)
