[The description below was written by a language model from this plasmid's Addgene catalogue record and pLannotate feature annotations shown in this document.]
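Description:
pJD849 is a 14.4 kb binary plant-expression plasmid for Agrobacterium-mediated transformation, derived from an earlier 35S:RUBY vector by replacing the hygromycin plant selection marker with a kanamycin one. The backbone outside the T-DNA carries a ColE1/pMB1-type origin with a bom site for propagation in E. coli, and the pVS1 oriV, RepA and StaA functions that allow stable replication in Agrobacterium. Bacterial selection is by spectinomycin through an aadA (SmR) gene.

Between the nopaline-type right and left border repeats sit two plant expression units. The first is the RUBY reporter, driven by the enhanced CaMV 35S promoter with a duplicated enhancer and terminated by the Arabidopsis HSP18.2 terminator, which is followed by a fragment of the pea rbcS-E9 terminator. The feature table annotates two sugar beet coding sequences in this cassette: CYP76AD1 and the DOPA dioxygenase DODA1. An unannotated stretch of roughly 1.5 kb lies between DODA1 and the terminator. RUBY is generally described as a three-enzyme betalain biosynthesis cassette with a glucosyltransferase as the third gene and 2A-type peptides linking the coding sequences, so that region presumably holds the third gene, but the annotation does not confirm this. Expression converts tyrosine into red betalain pigment, giving a visible marker that needs no substrate or imaging equipment. The second unit is NOS promoter–nptII (NeoR/KanR)–NOS terminator, which confers kanamycin resistance on transformed plant tissue. The short ble, ocd, RBCS and lacZα fragments flagged nearby appear to be cloning remnants.

The plasmid is suited to visually tracking transformation events and constitutive expression in plants where kanamycin selection is preferred over hygromycin.
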