Features (pLannotate 1.2.2; 25 found; start..end, strand, type, name):
     35..711     +  promoter       CaMV 35S promoter (enhanced): cauliflower mosaic virus 35S promoter with a duplicated enhancer region
    720..2210    +  CDS            CYP76AD1: C76AD_BETVU - Also known as Bv2g029890_ucyh From Beta vulgaris (Sugar beet).
   2277..3101    +  CDS            DODA1: DOD1W_BETVU - Experimental evidence at transcript level: Swiss-Prot protein existence level 2. Opens the cyclic ring of dihydroxy-phenylalanine (DOPA) between carbons 4 and 5, thus producing an unstable seco-DOPA that rearranges nonenzymatically to betalamic acid. From Beta vulgaris (Sugar beet).
   4678..4926    +  terminator     HSP terminator: efficient transcription terminator from the Arabidopsis thaliana heat shock protein 18.2 gene (Nagaya et al., 2010)
   4949..5245    +  terminator     E9 terminator (fragment): terminator and polyadenylation signal from the pea rbcS-E9 gene
   5405..5588    +  promoter       NOS promoter: nopaline synthase promoter NOS promoter
   5609..6403    +  CDS            NeoR/KanR: aminoglycoside phosphotransferase from Tn5; aph(3')-II (or nptII); confers resistance to neomycin, kanamycin, and G418 (Geneticin®)
   6424..6573    +  CDS            ble (fragment): BLE_KLEPN - Experimental evidence at protein level: Swiss-Prot protein existence level 1. Binding protein with a strong affinity to the bleomycin family of antibiotics. Binds to CL990; an antimitotic-antibiotic compound. From Klebsiella pneumoniae.
   6580..6786    +  CDS            ocd (fragment): OCD_AGRFC - Experimental evidence at protein level: Swiss-Prot protein existence level 1. Catalyzes the conversion of L-ornithine into L-proline with release of ammonia. Is involved in the utilization of nopaline, a catabolic pathway that proceeds through L-arginine and L-ornithine to L-proline. Nopaline is a predominant opine in plant cells transformed with Ti plasmid pTiC58. From Agrobacterium fabrum (strain C58 / ATCC 33970) (Agrobacterium tumefaciens (strain C58)).
   6793..7045    +  terminator     NOS terminator: nopaline synthase terminator and poly(A) signal
   7099..7179    +  CDS            RBCS.3A (fragment): RBS3_PEA - Experimental evidence at protein level: Swiss-Prot protein existence level 1. RuBisCO catalyzes two reactions: the carboxylation of D- ribulose 1,5-bisphosphate, the primary event in carbon dioxide fixation, as well as the oxidative fragmentation of the pentose substrate. Both reactions occur simultaneously and in competition at the same active site. Although the small subunit is not catalytic it is essential for maximal activity (Probable). Binds to abscisic acid (ABA); only half of the possible binding sites are occupied in the crystal; and there are indications this is a low affi
   7586..7741    +  CDS            lacZα (fragment): LacZα fragment of β-galactosidase; lacZ fragment
   7740..7759    -  misc_feature   MCS (fragment): pUC18/19 multiple cloning site
   7828..7852    -  misc_feature   LB T-DNA repeat: left border repeat from nopaline C58 T-DNA
   8111..8134    +  promoter       Pc promoter (fragment): intI1 (promoter lies within the coding sequence); class 1 integron promoter
   8310..8366    +  CDS            GmR (fragment): gentamycin acetyltransferase; aacC1; confers resistance to gentamycin
   8377..9164    +  CDS            SmR (fragment): aminoglycoside adenylyltransferase (Murphy, 1985); aadA; confers resistance to spectinomycin and streptomycin
   9410..9998    +  rep_origin     ori: high-copy-number ColE1/pMB1/pBR322/pUC origin of replication
  10184..10324   -  misc_feature   bom: basis of mobility region from pBR322
  10426..10465   -  CDS            rop (fragment): Rop protein, which maintains plasmids at low copy number; rop
  10668..10862   -  rep_origin     pVS1 oriV: origin of replication for the Pseudomonas plasmid pVS1 (Heeb et al., 2000)
  10928..12001   -  CDS            pVS1 RepA: replication protein from the Pseudomonas plasmid pVS1 (Heeb et al., 2000)
  12430..13059   -  CDS            pVS1 StaA: stability protein from the Pseudomonas plasmid pVS1 (Heeb et al., 2000)
  13619..14020   -  CDS            Y4CG_SINFN (fragment): Protein inferred from homology: Swiss-Prot protein existence level 3. From Sinorhizobium fredii (strain NBRC 101917 / NGR234).
  14390..20      -  misc_feature   RB T-DNA repeat (across the origin): right border repeat from nopaline C58 T-DNA
>Addgene plasmid #245490 | pJD849 | addgene full sequence | sequence record 488119 | Addgene NGS Result
CCCGCCAATATATCCTGTCAAACACTGATAGTTTTGAGACTTTTCAACAAAGGGTAATATCGGGAAACCT
CCTCGGATTCCATTGCCCAGCTATCTGTCACTTCATCAAAAGGACAGTAGAAAAGGAAGGTGGCACCTAC
AAATGCCATCATTGCGATAAAGGAAAGGCTATCGTTCAAGATGCCTCTGCCGACAGTGGTCCCAAAGATG
GACCCCCACCCACGAGGAGCATCGTGGAAAAAGAAGACGTTCCAACCACGTCTTCAAAGCAAGTGGATTG
ATGTGAACATGGTGGAGCACGACACTCTCGTCTACTCCAAGAATATCAAAGATACAGTCTCAGAAGACCA
AAGGGCTATTGAGACTTTTCAACAAAGGGTAATATCGGGAAACCTCCTCGGATTCCATTGCCCAGCTATC
TGTCACTTCATCAAAAGGACAGTAGAAAAGGAAGGTGGCACCTACAAATGCCATCATTGCGATAAAGGAA
AGGCTATCGTTCAAGATGCCTCTGCCGACAGTGGTCCCAAAGATGGACCCCCACCCACGAGGAGCATCGT
GGAAAAAGAAGACGTTCCAACCACGTCTTCAAAGCAAGTGGATTGATGTGATATCTCCACTGACGTAAGG
GATGACGCACAATCCCACTATCCTTCGCAAGACCCTTCCTCTATATAAGGAAGTTCATTTCATTTGGAGA
GGACACGCTGAAAACTAGTATGGATCATGCGACCCTCGCCATGATCCTCGCGATCTGGTTCATCAGCTTC
CACTTCATCAAGCTGCTGTTCTCCCAGCAGACCACCAAGCTGCTTCCGCCAGGACCAAAGCCGCTTCCGA
TCATCGGCAACATCCTTGAGGTGGGCAAGAAGCCGCATCGGTCCTTCGCCAACCTCGCCAAGATTCACGG
CCCACTCATTTCCCTCAGACTCGGCTCTGTGACCACCATCGTTGTGTCCTCTGCCGACGTGGCCAAAGAG
ATGTTCCTCAAGAAGGATCACCCGCTCTCCAACCGCACGATCCCGAATAGTGTTACAGCCGGCGACCACC
ACAAGCTCACCATGTCTTGGCTCCCGGTGTCTCCGAAGTGGCGCAACTTCCGCAAGATTACCGCCGTGCA
TCTGCTCTCCCCACAGAGACTCGATGCCTGCCAGACATTCAGGCACGCCAAGGTGCAGCAGCTCTACGAG
TACGTTCAAGAGTGCGCCCAGAAAGGCCAGGCCGTGGATATTGGCAAGGCCGCCTTTACGACCAGCCTCA
ACCTCCTCAGCAAGCTGTTCTTCAGCGTCGAGCTGGCGCACCACAAGTCCCATACCAGCCAAGAGTTCAA
AGAGCTGATCTGGAACATCATGGAAGATATAGGCAAGCCGAACTACGCCGACTACTTCCCGATTCTCGGC
TGCGTTGACCCATCTGGCATTAGAAGAAGGCTCGCCTGCTCCTTCGACAAGCTGATCGCCGTGTTCCAGG
GCATCATCTGCGAGAGACTCGCCCCAGATTCCTCCACCACAACTACCACCACCACCGACGACGTGCTCGA
TGTGCTCCTCCAGCTGTTCAAGCAGAACGAGCTGACGATGGGCGAGATCAACCACCTCCTCGTGGACATC
TTCGACGCCGGCACCGATACCACATCCTCCACATTCGAGTGGGTGATGACCGAGCTGATCCGCAATCCAG
AGATGATGGAAAAGGCCCAAGAGGAAATCAAGCAGGTCCTCGGCAAGGACAAGCAGATCCAAGAGTCCGA
CATCATCAACCTGCCGTACCTCCAGGCGATCATCAAAGAGACACTCCGCCTCCATCCGCCGACCGTGTTC
TTGCTCCCAAGAAAGGCCGACACCGATGTCGAGCTGTACGGCTACATCGTGCCGAAGGATGCCCAGATCC
TCGTGAACCTCTGGGCCATTGGCAGGGACCCAAACGCCTGGCAGAACGCCGATATTTTCAGCCCAGAGCG
CTTCATCGGCTGCGAGATCGATGTTAAGGGCCGCGATTTCGGCCTCCTTCCATTTGGCGCTGGCCGCAGA
ATTTGCCCAGGCATGAATCTCGCCATCAGGATGCTCACCCTCATGCTCGCCACACTCCTCCAGTTCTTCA
ACTGGAAGCTCGAAGGCGACATCTCCCCGAAGGACCTCGACATGGACGAGAAGTTCGGCATTGCGCTCCA
AAAGACCAAGCCGCTCAAGCTCATCCCGATTCCGCGCTACGGTAGCGGAGCTACCAATTTTAGCCTCCTT
AAGCAGGCAGGTGATGTAGAAGAGAACCCCGGGCCTATGAAGATGATGAACGGCGAGGACGCCAACGACC
AGATGATCAAAGAGTCCTTCTTCATCACCCACGGCAACCCGATCCTCACCGTCGAGGATACACATCCGCT
CAGGCCGTTCTTCGAGACATGGCGCGAGAAGATTTTCTCCAAGAAGCCGAAGGCCATCCTCATCATCTCC
GGCCACTGGGAGACAGTGAAGCCAACCGTGAACGCCGTGCACATCAACGACACCATCCACGACTTCGACG
ACTACCCAGCCGCCATGTACCAGTTCAAGTACCCAGCTCCAGGCGAGCCAGAGCTTGCGAGAAAGGTGGA
AGAGATCCTCAAGAAGTCCGGGTTCGAGACAGCCGAGACAGACCAAAAGAGGGGCCTTGATCACGGCGCC
TGGGTTCCACTCATGCTCATGTATCCAGAGGCGGACATCCCGGTGTGCCAGCTCTCAGTTCAGCCACATC
TCGACGGCACCTACCACTACAATCTCGGCAGAGCCCTCGCGCCGCTCAAGAATGATGGCGTGCTCATTAT
TGGCTCCGGCAGCGCCACACATCCACTCGATGAGACACCGCACTACTTCGATGGTGTTGCCCCTTGGGCC
GCTGCCTTCGATTCTTGGCTTAGGAAGGCCCTCATCAACGGCCGCTTCGAGGAAGTGAACATCTACGAGA
GCAAGGCCCCGAACTGGAAGCTCGCCCATCCATTTCCAGAGCACTTCTACCCGCTCCACGTTGTGCTCGG
CGCTGCTGGTGAAAAGTGGAAGGCCGAGCTGATCCACTCCTCCTGGGATCATGGCACACTTTGCCACGGC
TCCTACAAGTTCACCTCCGCCGGATCCGGAGCAACCAACTTTAGCCTGCTCAAGCAAGCAGGAGATGTTG
AGGAAAATCCTGGCCCCATGACCGCCATCAAGATGAACACCAACGGCGAGGGCGAGACACAGCACATCCT
CATGATCCCGTTCATGGCGCAGGGCCACCTCAGGCCATTTCTCGAACTCGCCATGTTCCTCTACAAGCGC
TCCCACGTGATCATCACCCTGCTCACAACTCCGCTCAATGCCGGCTTCCTCAGGCACCTCCTTCACCACC
ATTCCTACTCCTCCAGCGGCATCAGGATCGTCGAGCTGCCATTCAACTCCACCAACCACGGACTCCCACC
GGGCATCGAGAACACCGATAAGCTCACACTCCCGCTCGTGGTGTCCCTCTTCCATTCCACCATCAGCCTC
GATCCGCACCTCCGCGATTACATCTCCAGGCATTTCAGCCCAGCCAGGCCACCACTCTGCGTGATCCATG
ATGTGTTCCTCGGCTGGGTTGACCAGGTGGCCAAGGATGTGGGCTCTACAGGCGTGGTGTTCACAACAGG
CGGCGCTTATGGCACATCCGCCTACGTGTCCATCTGGAACGATCTCCCGCACCAGAACTACTCCGACGAC
CAAGAGTTCCCGCTGCCAGGCTTCCCAGAGAACCATAAGTTCCGCAGGTCCCAGCTCCATCGGTTCCTCA
GATATGCCGACGGCTCCGACGATTGGTCCAAGTATTTCCAGCCGCAGCTCCGCCAGTCCATGAAGTCTTT
TGGCTGGCTCTGCAACTCCGTGGAAGAGATCGAGACACTCGGCTTCTCCATCCTCCGCAACTACACCAAG
CTGCCGATCTGGGGCATCGGCCCACTTATTGCTTCCCCAGTGCAGCACTCCTCCTCCGACAACAATTCAA
CAGGCGCCGAGTTCGTGCAGTGGCTCAGCCTCAAAGAGCCGGACTCCGTCCTCTACATCTCCTTCGGCTC
CCAGAACACGATCAGCCCGACGCAGATGATGGAACTCGCTGCTGGCCTTGAGTCCTCCGAGAAGCCATTC
CTCTGGGTGATCAGAGCCCCGTTCGGCTTCGACATCAACGAAGAGATGCGCCCAGAGTGGCTGCCAGAGG
GCTTTGAGGAACGCATGAAGGTGAAGAAACAGGGCAAGCTCGTGTACAAGCTCGGCCCGCAGCTTGAGAT
CCTCAACCATGAATCCATCGGCGGCTTTCTCACCCACTGCGGATGGAACAGCATCCTTGAGTCTCTTCGC
GAGGGCGTTCCGATGCTTGGATGGCCACTTGCTGCCGAGCAGGCCTACAACCTCAAGTACCTCGAAGATG
AGATGGGCGTCGCGGTTGAGCTTGCTAGAGGCCTCGAAGGCGAGATCTCCAAAGAGAAGGTCAAGCGCAT
CGTCGAGATGATCCTTGAGCGCAACGAGGGCTCCAAAGGCTGGGAGATGAAGAATCGCGCCGTGGAAATG
GGCAAAAAGCTCAAGGACGCCGTGAACGAGGAAAAAGAGCTGAAGGGCTCCTCCGTGAAGGCGATCGACG
ATTTCCTCGACGCCGTCATGCAGGCCAAACTTGAGCCAAGCCTCCAGTGATAGTGAATATGAAGATGAAG
ATGAAATATTTGGTGTGTCAAATAAAAAGGTTGTGTGCTTAAGTTTGTGTTTTTTTCTTGGCTTGTTGTG
TTATGAATTTGTGGCTTTTTCTAATATTAAATGAATGTAACATCTCATTATAATGAATAAACAAATGTTT
CTATAATCCATTGTGAATGTTTTGTTGGATCTCTTCTCCAGCATATAACTACTGTATGTGCTATGGTATG
GACTATGGAATATGATTAAAGATAAGACCTAACTGAGTAAGCTAGCTTGTTCGAGTATTATGGCATTGGG
AAAACTGTTTTTCTTGTACCATTTGTTGTGCTTGTAATTTACTGTGTTTTTTATTCGGTTTTCGCTATCG
AACTGTGAAATGGAAATGGATGGAGAAGAGTTAATGAATGATATGGTCCTTTTGTTCATTCTCAAATTAA
TATTATTTGTTTTTTCTCTTATTTGTTGTGTGTTGAATTTGAAATTATAAGAGATATGCAAACATTTTGT
TTTGAGTAAAAATGTGTCAAATCGTGGCCTCTAATGACCGAAGTTAATATGAGGAGTAAAACACTAGATC
CCCAAACAAGCTTAAACTGAAGGCGGGAAACGACAATCTGATCATGAGCGGAGAATTAAGGGAGTCACGT
TATGACCCCCGCCGATGACGCGGGACAAGCCGTTTTACGTTTGGAACTGACAGAACCGCAACGTTGAAGG
AGCCACTCAGCCGCGGGTTTCTGGAGTTTAATGAGCTAAGCACATACGTCAGAAACCATTATTGCGCGTT
CAAAAGTCGCCTAAGGTCACTATCAGCTAGCAAATATTTCTTGTCAAAAATGCTCCACTGACGTTCCATA
AATTCCCCTCGGTATCCAATTAGAGTCTCATATTCACTCTCAATCCAAATAATCTGCACCGGATCTGGAT
CGTTTCGCATGATTGAACAAGATGGATTGCACGCAGGTTCTCCGGCCGCTTGGGTGGAGAGGCTATTCGG
CTATGACTGGGCACAACAGACAATCGGCTGCTCTGATGCCGCCGTGTTCCGGCTGTCAGCGCAGGGGCGC
CCGGTTCTTTTTGTCAAGACCGACCTGTCCGGTGCCCTGAATGAACTGCAGGACGAGGCAGCGCGGCTAT
CGTGGCTGGCCACGACGGGCGTTCCTTGCGCAGCTGTGCTCGACGTTGTCACTGAAGCGGGAAGGGACTG
GCTGCTATTGGGCGAAGTGCCGGGGCAGGATCTCCTGTCATCTCACCTTGCTCCTGCCGAGAAAGTATCC
ATCATGGCTGATGCAATGCGGCGGCTGCATACGCTTGATCCGGCTACCTGCCCATTCGACCACCAAGCGA
AACATCGCATCGAGCGAGCACGTACTCGGATGGAAGCCGGTCTTGTCGATCAGGATGATCTGGACGAAGA
GCATCAGGGGCTCGCGCCAGCCGAACTGTTCGCCAGGCTCAAGGCGCGCATGCCCGACGGCGATGATCTC
GTCGTGACCCATGGCGATGCCTGCTTGCCGAATATCATGGTGGAAAATGGCCGCTTTTCTGGATTCATCG
ACTGTGGCCGGCTGGGTGTGGCGGACCGCTATCAGGACATAGCGTTGGCTACCCGTGATATTGCTGAAGA
GCTTGGCGGCGAATGGGCTGACCGCTTCCTCGTGCTTTACGGTATCGCCGCTCCCGATTCGCAGCGCATC
GCCTTCTATCGCCTTCTTGACGAGTTCTTCTGAGCGGGACTCTGGGGTTCGAAATGACCGACCAAGCGAC
GCCCAACCTGCCATCACGAGATTTCGATTCCACCGCCGCCTTCTATGAAAGGTTGGGCTTCGGAATCGTT
TTCCGGGACGCCGGCTGGATGATCCTCCAGCGCGGGGATCTCATGCTGGAGTTCTTCGCCCACGGGATCT
CTGCGGAACAGGCGGTCGAAGGTGCCGATATCATTACGACAGCAACGGCCGACAAGCACAACGCCACGAT
CCTGAGCGACAATATGATCGGGCCCGGCGTCCACATCAACGGCGTCGGCGGCGACTGCCCAGGCAAGACC
GAGATGCACCGCGATATCTTGCTGCGTTCGGATATTTTCGTGGAGTTCCCGCCACAGACCCGGATGATCC
CCGATCGTTCAAACATTTGGCAATAAAGTTTCTTAAGATTGAATCCTGTTGCCGGTCTTGCGATGATTAT
CATATAATTTCTGTTGAATTACGTTAAGCATGTAATAATTAACATGTAATGCATGACGTTATTTATGAGA
TGGGTTTTTATGATTAGAGTCCCGCAATTATACATTTAATACGCGATAGAAAACAAAATATAGCGCGCAA
ACTAGGATAAATTATCGCGCGCGGTGTCATCTATGTTACTAGATCGGGCCTCCTGTCAATGCGTCGACGC
GTCAATTGATATCGATCCAGGCCTCCCAGCTTTCGTCCGTATCATCGGTTTCGACAACGTTCGTCAAGTT
CAATGCATCAGTTTCATTGCCCACACACCAGAATCCTACTAAGTTTGAGTATTATGGCATTGGAAAAGCT
GTTTTCTTCTATCATTTGTTCTGCTTGTAATTTACTGTGTTCTTTCAGTTTTTGTTTTCGGACATCAAAA
TGCAAATGGATGGATAAGAGTTAATAAATGATATGGTCCTTTTGTTCATTCTCAAATTATTATTATCTGT
TGTTTTTACTTTAATGGGTTGAATTTAAGTAAGAAAGGAACTAACAGTGTGATATTAAGGTGCAATGTTA
GACATATAAAACAGTCTTTCACCTCTCTTTGGTTATGTCTTGAATTGGTTTGTTTCTTCACTTATCTGTG
TAATCAAGTTTACTATGAGTCTATGATCAAGTAATTATGCAATCAAGTTAAGTACAGTATAGGCTTTTTG
TGTCGAGGGGGTACCGAGTCGAGGAATTCACTGGCCGTCGTTTTACAACGTCGTGACTGGGAAAACCCTG
GCGTTACCCAACTTAATCGCCTTGCAGCACATCCCCCTTTCGCCAGCTGGCGTAATAGCGAAGAGGCCCG
CACCGATCGCCCTTCCCAACAGTTGCGCAGCCTGAATGGCGGGTACCGAGCTCGAATTCAATTCGGCGTT
AATTCAGTACATTAAAAACGTCCGCAATGTGTTATTAAGTTGTCTAAGCGTCAATTTGTTTACACCACAA
TATATCCTGCCACCAGCCAGCCAACAGCTCCCCGACCGGCAGCTCGGCACAAAATCACCACTCGATACAG
GCAGCCCATCAGTCCGGGACGGCGTCAGCGGGAGAGCCGTTGTAAGGCGGCAGACTTTGCTCATGTTACC
GATGCTATTCGGAAGAACGGCAACTAAGCTGCCGGGTTTGAAACACGGATGATCTCGCGGAGGGTAGCAT
GTTGATTGTAACGATGACAGAGCGTTGCTGCCTGTGATCAATTCGGGCACGAACCCAGTGGACATAAGCC
TGTTCGGTTCGTAAGCTGTAATGCAAGTAGCGTATGCGCTCACGCAACTGGTCCAGAACCTTGACCGAAC
GCAGCGGTGGTAACGGCGCAGTGGCGGTTTTCATGGCTTGTTATGACTGTTTTTTTGGGGTACAGTCTAT
GCCTCGGGCATCCAAGCAGCAAGCGCGTTACGCCGTGGGTCGATGTTTGATGTTATGGAGCAGCAACGAT
GTTACGCAGCAGGGCAGTCGCCCTAAAACAAAGTTAAACATCATGGGGGAAGCGGTGATCGCCGAAGTAT
CGACTCAACTATCAGAGGTAGTTGGCGTCATCGAGCGCCATCTCGAACCGACGTTGCTGGCCGTACATTT
GTACGGCTCCGCAGTGGATGGCGGCCTGAAGCCACACAGTGATATTGATTTGCTGGTTACGGTGACCGTA
AGGCTTGATGAAACAACGCGGCGAGCTTTGATCAACGACCTTTTGGAAACTTCGGCTTCCCCTGGAGAGA
GCGAGATTCTCCGCGCTGTAGAAGTCACCATTGTTGTGCACGACGACATCATTCCGTGGCGTTATCCAGC
TAAGCGCGAACTGCAATTTGGAGAATGGCAGCGCAATGACATTCTTGCAGGTATCTTCGAGCCAGCCACG
ATCGACATTGATCTGGCTATCTTGCTGACAAAAGCAAGAGAACATAGCGTTGCCTTGGTAGGTCCAGCGG
CGGAGGAACTCTTTGATCCGGTTCCTGAACAGGATCTATTTGAGGCGCTAAATGAAACCTTAACGCTATG
GAACTCGCCGCCCGACTGGGCTGGCGATGAGCGAAATGTAGTGCTTACGTTGTCCCGCATTTGGTACAGC
GCAGTAACCGGCAAAATCGCGCCGAAGGATGTCGCTGCCGACTGGGCAATGGAGCGCCTGCCGGCCCAGT
ATCAGCCCGTCATACTTGAAGCTAGACAGGCTTATCTTGGACAAGAAGAAGATCGCTTGGCCTCGCGCGC
AGATCAGTTGGAAGAATTTGTCCACTACGTGAAAGGCGAGATCACCAAGGTAGTCGGCAAATAATGTCTA
GCTAGAAATTCGTTCAAGCCGACGCCGCTTCGCGGCGCGGCTTAACTCAAGCGTTAGATGCACTAAGCAC
ATAATTGCTCACAGCCAAACTATCAGGTCAAGTCTGCTTTTATTATTTTTAAGCGTGCATAATAAGCCCT
ACACAAATTGGGAGATATATCATGCATGACCAAAATCCCTTAACGTGAGTTTTCGTTCCACTGAGCGTCA
GACCCCGTAGAAAAGATCAAAGGATCTTCTTGAGATCCTTTTTTTCTGCGCGTAATCTGCTGCTTGCAAA
CAAAAAAACCACCGCTACCAGCGGTGGTTTGTTTGCCGGATCAAGAGCTACCAACTCTTTTTCCGAAGGT
AACTGGCTTCAGCAGAGCGCAGATACCAAATACTGTCCTTCTAGTGTAGCCGTAGTTAGGCCACCACTTC
AAGAACTCTGTAGCACCGCCTACATACCTCGCTCTGCTAATCCTGTTACCAGTGGCTGCTGCCAGTGGCG
ATAAGTCGTGTCTTACCGGGTTGGACTCAAGACGATAGTTACCGGATAAGGCGCAGCGGTCGGGCTGAAC
GGGGGGTTCGTGCACACAGCCCAGCTTGGAGCGAACGACCTACACCGAACTGAGATACCTACAGCGTGAG
CTATGAGAAAGCGCCACGCTTCCCGAAGGGAGAAAGGCGGACAGGTATCCGGTAAGCGGCAGGGTCGGAA
CAGGAGAGCGCACGAGGGAGCTTCCAGGGGGAAACGCCTGGTATCTTTATAGTCCTGTCGGGTTTCGCCA
CCTCTGACTTGAGCGTCGATTTTTGTGATGCTCGTCAGGGGGGCGGAGCCTATGGAAAAACGCCAGCAAC
GCGGCCTTTTTACGGTTCCTGGCCTTTTGCTGGCCTTTTGCTCACATGTTCTTTCCTGCGTTATCCCCTG
ATTCTGTGGATAACCGTATTACCGCCTTTGAGTGAGCTGATACCGCTCGCCGCAGCCGAACGACCGAGCG
CAGCGAGTCAGTGAGCGAGGAAGCGGAAGAGCGCCTGATGCGGTATTTTCTCCTTACGCATCTGTGCGGT
ATTTCACACCGCATATGGTGCACTCTCAGTACAATCTGCTCTGATGCCGCATAGTTAAGCCAGTATACAC
TCCGCTATCGCTACGTGACTGGGTCATGGCTGCGCCCCGACACCCGCCAACACCCGCTGACGCGCCCTGA
CGGGCTTGTCTGCTCCCGGCATCCGCTTACAGACAAGCTGTGACCGTCTCCGGGAGCTGCATGTGTCAGA
GGTTTTCACCGTCATCACCGAAACGCGCGAGGCAGGGTGCCTTGATGTGGGCGCCGGCGGTCGAGTGGCG
ACGGCGCGGCTTGTCCGCGCCCTGGTAGATTGCCTGGCCGTAGGCCAGCCATTTTTGAGCGGCCAGCGGC
CGCGATAGGCCGACGCGAAGCGGCGGGGCGTAGGGAGCGCAGCGACCGAAGGGTAGGCGCTTTTTGCAGC
TCTTCGGCTGTGCGCTGGCCAGACAGTTATGCACAGGCCAGGCGGGTTTTAAGAGTTTTAATAAGTTTTA
AAGAGTTTTAGGCGGAAAAATCGCCTTTTTTCTCTTTTATATCAGTCACTTACATGTGTGACCGGTTCCC
AATGTACGGCTTTGGGTTCCCAATGTACGGGTTCCGGTTCCCAATGTACGGCTTTGGGTTCCCAATGTAC
GTGCTATCCACAGGAAAGAGACCTTTTCGACCTTTTTCCCCTGCTAGGGCAATTTGCCCTAGCATCTGCT
CCGTACATTAGGAACCGGCGGATGCTTCGCCCTCGATCAGGTTGCGGTAGCGCATGACTAGGATCGGGCC
AGCCTGCCCCGCCTCCTCCTTCAAATCGTACTCCGGCAGGTCATTTGACCCGATCAGCTTGCGCACGGTG
AAACAGAACTTCTTGAACTCTCCGGCGCTGCCACTGCGTTCGTAGATCGTCTTGAACAACCATCTGGCTT
CTGCCTTGCCTGCGGCGCGGCGTGCCAGGCGGTAGAGAAAACGGCCGATGCCGGGATCGATCAAAAAGTA
ATCGGGGTGAACCGTCAGCACGTCCGGGTTCTTGCCTTCTGTGATCTCGCGGTACATCCAATCAGCTAGC
TCGATCTCGATGTACTCCGGCCGCCCGGTTTCGCTCTTTACGATCTTGTAGCGGCTAATCAAGGCTTCAC
CCTCGGATACCGTCACCAGGCGGCCGTTCTTGGCCTTCTTCGTACGCTGCATGGCAACGTGCGTGGTGTT
TAACCGAATGCAGGTTTCTACCAGGTCGTCTTTCTGCTTTCCGCCATCGGCTCGCCGGCAGAACTTGAGT
ACGTCCGCAACGTGTGGACGGAACACGCGGCCGGGCTTGTCTCCCTTCCCTTCCCGGTATCGGTTCATGG
ATTCGGTTAGATGGGAAACCGCCATCAGTACCAGGTCGTAATCCCACACACTGGCCATGCCGGCCGGCCC
TGCGGAAACCTCTACGTGCCCGTCTGGAAGCTCGTAGCGGATCACCTCGCCAGCTCGTCGGTCACGCTTC
GACAGACGGAAAACGGCCACGTCCATGATGCTGCGACTATCGCGGGTGCCCACGTCATAGAGCATCGGAA
CGAAAAAATCTGGTTGCTCGTCGCCCTTGGGCGGCTTCCTAATCGACGGCGCACCGGCTGCCGGCGGTTG
CCGGGATTCTTTGCGGATTCGATCAGCGGCCGCTTGCCACGATTCACCGGGGCGTGCTTCTGCCTCGATG
CGTTGCCGCTGGGCGGCCTGCGCGGCCTTCAACTTCTCCACCAGGTCATCACCCAGCGCCGCGCCGATTT
GTACCGGGCCGGATGGTTTGCGACCGCTCACGCCGATTCCTCGGGCTTGGGGGTTCCAGTGCCATTGCAG
GGCCGGCAGACAACCCAGCCGCTTACGCCTGGCCAACCGCCCGTTCCTCCACACATGGGGCATTCCACGG
CGTCGGTGCCTGGTTGTTCTTGATTTTCCATGCCGCCTCCTTTAGCCGCTAAAATTCATCTACTCATTTA
TTCATTTGCTCATTTACTCTGGTAGCTGCGCGATGTATTCAGATAGCAGCTCGGTAATGGTCTTGCCTTG
GCGTACCGCGTACATCTTCAGCTTGGTGTGATCCTCCGCCGGCAACTGAAAGTTGACCCGCTTCATGGCT
GGCGTGTCTGCCAGGCTGGCCAACGTTGCAGCCTTGCTGCTGCGTGCGCTCGGACGGCCGGCACTTAGCG
TGTTTGTGCTTTTGCTCATTTTCTCTTTACCTCATTAACTCAAATGAGTTTTGATTTAATTTCAGCGGCC
AGCGCCTGGACCTCGCGGGCAGCGTCGCCCTCGGGTTCTGATTCAAGAACGGTTGTGCCGGCGGCGGCAG
TGCCTGGGTAGCTCACGCGCTGCGTGATACGGGACTCAAGAATGGGCAGCTCGTACCCGGCCAGCGCCTC
GGCAACCTCACCGCCGATGCGCGTGCCTTTGATCGCCCGCGACACGACAAAGGCCGCTTGTAGCCTTCCA
TCCGTGACCTCAATGCGCTGCTTAACCAGCTCCACCAGGTCGGCGGTGGCCCATATGTCGTAAGGGCTTG
GCTGCACCGGAATCAGCACGAAGTCGGCTGCCTTGATCGCGGACACAGCCAAGTCCGCCGCCTGGGGCGC
TCCGTCGATCACTACGAAGTCGCGCCGGCCGATGGCCTTCACGTCGCGGTCAATCGTCGGGCGGTCGATG
CCGACAACGGTTAGCGGTTGATCTTCCCGCACGGCCGCCCAATCGCGGGCACTGCCCTGGGGATCGGAAT
CGACTAACAGAACATCGGCCCCGGCGAGTTGCAGGGCGCGGGCTAGATGGGTTGCGATGGTCGTCTTGCC
TGACCCGCCTTTCTGGTTAAGTACAGCGATAACCTTCATGCGTTCCCCTTGCGTATTTGTTTATTTACTC
ATCGCATCATATACGCAGCGACCGCATGACGCAAGCTGTTTTACTCAAATACACATCACCTTTTTAGACG
GCGGCGCTCGGTTTCTTCAGCGGCCAAGCTGGCCGGCCAGGCCGCCAGCTTGGCATCAGACAAACCGGCC
AGGATTTCATGCAGCCGCACGGTTGAGACGTGCGCGGGCGGCTCGAACACGTACCCGGCCGCGATCATCT
CCGCCTCGATCTCTTCGGTAATGAAAAACGGTTCGTCCTGGCCGTCCTGGTGCGGTTTCATGCTTGTTCC
TCTTGGCGTTCATTCTCGGCGGCCGCCAGGGCGTCGGCCTCGGTCAATGCGTCCTCACGGAAGGCACCGC
GCCGCCTGGCCTCGGTGGGCGTCACTTCCTCGCTGCGCTCAAGTGCGCGGTACAGGGTCGAGCGATGCAC
GCCAAGCAGTGCAGCCGCCTCTTTCACGGTGCGGCCTTCCTGGTCGATCAGCTCGCGGGCGTGCGCGATC
TGTGCCGGGGTGAGGGTAGGGCGGGGGCCAAACTTCACGCCTCGGGCCTTGGCGGCCTCGCGCCCGCTCC
GGGTGCGGTCGATGATTAGGGAACGCTCGAACTCGGCAATGCCGGCGAACACGGTCAACACCATGCGGCC
GGCCGGCGTGGTGGTGTCGGCCCACGGCTCTGCCAGGCTACGCAGGCCCGCGCCGGCCTCCTGGATGCGC
TCGGCAATGTCCAGTAGGTCGCGGGTGCTGCGGGCCAGGCGGTCTAGCCTGGTCACTGTCACAACGTCGC
CAGGGCGTAGGTGGTCAAGCATCCTGGCCAGCTCCGGGCGGTCGCGCCTGGTGCCGGTGATCTTCTCGGA
AAACAGCTTGGTGCAGCCGGCCGCGTGCAGTTCGGCCCGTTGGTTGGTCAAGTCCTGGTCGTCGGTGCTG
ACGCGGGCATAGCCCAGCAGGCCAGCGGCGGCGCTCTTGTTCATGGCGTAATGTCTCCGGTTCTAGTCGC
AAGTATTCTACTTTATGCGACTAAAACACGCGACAAGAAAACGCCAGGAAAAGGGCAGGGCGGCAGCCTG
TCGCGTAACTTAGGACTTGTGCGACATGTCGTTTTCAGAAGACGGCTGCACTGAACGTCAGAAGCCGACT
GCACTATAGCAGCGGAGGGGTTGGATCAAAGTACTTTAAAGTACTTTAAAGTACTTTAAAGTACTTTGAT
CCCGAGGGGAACCCTGTGGTTGGCATGCACATACAAATGGACGAACGGATAAACCTTTTCACGCCCTTTT
AAATATCCGATTATTCTAATAAACGCTCTTTTCTCTTAGGTTTA
